Addgene plasmid #188660: mVenus-FAK(397)FRB
Purpose: mVenus tagged Focal Adhesion Kinase with FRB inserted at Y397
Depositing lab: Andrei Karginov. Depositing organization: University of Illinois at Chicago. Publication: Dissecting protein tyrosine phosphatase signaling by engineered chemogenetic control of its activity. Fauser J, Huyot V, Matsche J, Szynal BN, Alexeev Y, Kota P, Karginov AV. J Cell Biol. 2022 Aug 1;221(8). pii: 213352. doi: 10.1083/jcb.202111066. Epub 2022 Jul 13. PubMed 35829702.
Backbone
  Vector backbone: pmVenus-C1
  Backbone size w/o insert (bp): 4693
  Total vector size (bp): 8163
  Vector type: Mammalian Expression
  Selectable markers: Neomycin (select with G418)
Growth in bacteria
  Bacterial resistance: Kanamycin, 50 μg/mL
  Growth temperature: 37°C
  Growth strain: DH5alpha
  Copy number: Unknown
Gene/Insert
  Gene/Insert name: Focal Adhesion Kinase (alt name: FAK)
  Insert size (bp): 3452
  Mutation: Insertion of FRB at Tyrosine 397
  Promoter: CMV
  Tag / fusion protein: mVenus (N terminal on backbone)
  Cloning method: Ligation Independent Cloning
  Sequencing primers: 5′ CGCAAATGGGCGGTAGGCGTG; 3′ GAAATTTGTGATGCTATTGC
Terms and licenses: Academic/Nonprofit Terms; Industry Terms: Not Available to Industry
How to cite: mVenus-FAK(397)FRB was a gift from Andrei Karginov (Addgene plasmid # 188660 ; http://n2t.net/addgene:188660 ; RRID:Addgene_188660)
