[The description below was written by a language model from this plasmid's Addgene catalogue record and pLannotate feature annotations shown in this document.]
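Description:
mVenus-FAK(397)FRB is an 8.2 kb mammalian expression plasmid built on the pmVenus-C1 backbone, encoding focal adhesion kinase (FAK) fused at its N-terminus to the monomeric yellow fluorescent protein mVenus. Transcription is driven by the human cytomegalovirus immediate early enhancer and promoter and terminated by an SV40 polyadenylation signal downstream of a residual multiple cloning site. The catalogue entry does not state a species for the insert, but the sequence annotation matches the FAK open reading frame to mouse Ptk2. The defining modification is the insertion of an FRB domain at tyrosine 397. FRB is the rapamycin-binding domain derived from mTOR, which dimerizes with FKBP12 in the presence of rapamycin or its analogues. The feature table does not annotate FRB separately; it lies within the span called as Ptk2.

The plasmid is propagated in E. coli through a high-copy ColE1/pUC-type origin and also carries an f1 phage origin. A single Tn5 aminoglycoside phosphotransferase gene (NeoR/KanR) serves both hosts: a bacterial bla-type promoter provides kanamycin resistance in bacteria, and the SV40 early promoter with an HSV TK polyadenylation signal provides G418 selection in mammalian cells. Short annotated fragments such as the ble, large T antigen and bGH poly(A) hits are probably backbone remnants or partial matches rather than functional elements.

The associated publication concerns engineered chemogenetic control of protein tyrosine phosphatase activity. The construct therefore most likely provides a fluorescently trackable FAK to which an FKBP-fused partner can be recruited by rapamycin, although the record does not describe the exact experimental design.
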