Features (pLannotate 1.2.2; 16 found; start..end, strand, type, name):
     61..364     +  enhancer       CMV enhancer: human cytomegalovirus immediate early enhancer
    365..568     +  promoter       CMV promoter: human cytomegalovirus (CMV) immediate early promoter
    613..1329    +  CDS            mVenus: mVenus is a basic (constitutively fluorescent) yellow fluorescent protein published in 2006, derived from Aequorea victoria. It is reported to be a rapidly-maturing monomer with moderate acid sensitivity.
   1348..4797    +  CDS            Ptk2: FAK1_MOUSE - Also known as Fadk, Fak, Fak1, Kiaa4203. Experimental evidence at protein level: Swiss-Prot protein existence level 1. [Isoform 9]: Does not contain a kinase domain and inhibits PTK2/FAK1 phosphorylation and signaling. Its enhanced expression can attenuate the nuclear accumulation of LPXN and limit its ability to enhance serum response factor (SRF)-dependent gene transcription (By similarity). From Mus musculus (Mouse).
   4800..4827    +  misc_feature   MCS (fragment): multiple cloning site
   4844..4928    +  CDS            large T antigen (fragment): large T antigen from SV40 (simian virus 40)
   4951..5072    +  polyA_signal   SV40 poly(A) signal: SV40 polyadenylation signal
   5106..5534    -  rep_origin     f1 ori (sequence partly withheld): f1 bacteriophage origin of replication; arrow indicates direction of (+) strand synthesis
   5561..5665    +  promoter       AmpR promoter: bla
   5708..5779    +  promoter       SV40 promoter (fragment): SV40 enhancer and early promoter
   5806..6016    +  promoter       SV40 promoter: SV40 early promoter
   6059..6853    +  CDS            NeoR/KanR: aminoglycoside phosphotransferase from Tn5; aph(3')-II (or nptII); confers resistance to neomycin, kanamycin, and G418 (Geneticin®)
   6874..7026    +  CDS            ble (fragment): BLE_KLEPN - Experimental evidence at protein level: Swiss-Prot protein existence level 1. Binding protein with a strong affinity to the bleomycin family of antibiotics. Binds to CL990; an antimitotic-antibiotic compound. From Klebsiella pneumoniae.
   7085..7132    +  polyA_signal   HSV TK poly(A) signal: herpes simplex virus thymidine kinase polyadenylation signal (Cole and Stacy, 1985)
   7223..7239    -  polyA_signal   bGH poly(A) signal (fragment): bovine growth hormone polyadenylation signal
   7461..8049    +  rep_origin     ori: high-copy-number ColE1/pMB1/pBR322/pUC origin of replication
>Addgene plasmid #188660 | mVenus-FAK(397)FRB | addgene full sequence | sequence record 369579 | Addgene NGS Result
TAGTTATTAATAGTAATCAATTACGGGGTCATTAGTTCATAGCCCATATATGGAGTTCCGCGTTACATAA
CTTACGGTAAATGGCCCGCCTGGCTGACCGCCCAACGACCCCCGCCCATTGACGTCAATAATGACGTATG
TTCCCATAGTAACGCCAATAGGGACTTTCCATTGACGTCAATGGGTGGAGTATTTACGGTAAACTGCCCA
CTTGGCAGTACATCAAGTGTATCATATGCCAAGTACGCCCCCTATTGACGTCAATGACGGTAAATGGCCC
GCCTGGCATTATGCCCAGTACATGACCTTATGGGACTTTCCTACTTGGCAGTACATCTACGTATTAGTCA
TCGCTATTACCATGGTGATGCGGTTTTGGCAGTACATCAATGGGCGTGGATAGCGGTTTGACTCACGGGG
ATTTCCAAGTCTCCACCCCATTGACGTCAATGGGAGTTTGTTTTGGCACCAAAATCAACGGGACTTTCCA
AAATGTCGTAACAACTCCGCCCCATTGACGCAAATGGGCGGTAGGCGTGTACGGTGGGAGGTCTATATAA
GCAGAGCTGGTTTAGTGAACCGTCAGATCCGCTAGCGCTACCGGTCGCCACCATGGTGAGCAAGGGCGAG
GAGCTGTTCACCGGGGTGGTGCCCATCCTGGTCGAGCTGGACGGCGACGTAAACGGCCACAAGTTCAGCG
TGTCCGGCGAGGGCGAGGGCGATGCCACCTACGGCAAGCTGACCCTGAAGTTGATCTGCACCACCGGCAA
GCTGCCCGTGCCCTGGCCCACCCTCGTGACCACCCTCGGCTACGGCCTGCAGTGCTTCGCCCGCTACCCC
GACCACATGAAGCAGCACGACTTCTTCAAGTCCGCCATGCCCGAAGGCTACGTCCAGGAGCGCACCATCT
TCTTCAAGGACGACGGCAACTACAAGACCCGCGCCGAGGTGAAGTTCGAGGGCGACACCCTGGTGAACCG
CATCGAGCTGAAGGGCATCGACTTCAAGGAGGACGGCAACATCCTGGGGCACAAGCTGGAGTACAACTAC
AACAGCCACAACGTCTATATCACCGCCGACAAGCAGAAGAACGGCATCAAGGCAAACTTCAAGATCCGCC
ACAACATCGAGGACGGCGGCGTGCAGCTCGCCGACCACTACCAGCAGAACACCCCCATCGGCGACGGCCC
CGTGCTGCTGCCCGACAACCACTACCTGAGCTACCAGTCCAAACTGAGCAAAGACCCCAACGAGAAGCGC
GATCACATGGTCCTGCTGGAGTTCGTGACCGCCGCCGGGATCACTCTCGGCATGGACGAGCTGTACAAGT
CCGGACTCAGATCTGGAATGGCAGCTGCTTATCTTGACCCAAACTTGAATCACACACCAAGTTCGAGTAC
TAAGACTCACCTGGGTACTGGCATGGAACGGTCCCCTGGTGCAATGGAACGAGTATTAAAGGTCTTTCAT
CATTTTGAAAGCAGTAGTGAGCCAACCACCTGGGCCAGTATTATCAGGCATGGAGATGCTACTGATGTCA
GGGGCATCATTCAGAAGATAGTGGACAGTCACAAAGTAAAGCACGTGGCCTGCTATGGATTTCGCCTCAG
TCACCTGCGATCGGAGGAGGTGCACTGGCTGCACGTGGACATGGGTGTCTCCAGTGTGAGGGAGAAATAT
GAACTCGCCCACCCACCAGAGGAGTGGAAATATGAGTTGAGAATTCGTTACTTGCCAAAAGGATTTCTAA
ACCAGTTTACTGAAGATAAGCCAACATTGAATTTCTTCTATCAACAGGTGAAGAGTGACTACATGCAAGA
AATAGCTGATCAAGTAGACCAAGAAATAGCTTTGAAGTTGGGTTGTTTGGAAATTAGGCGATCCTATTGG
GAGATGAGGGGTAATGCCCTAGAGAAGAAGTCCAACTATGAAGTATTAGAAAAAGATGTTGGTTTAAAGC
GATTTTTTCCTAAGAGTTTACTGGATTCTGTCAAGGCCAAAACACTAAGAAAGCTGATCCAGCAAACATT
CAGGCAGTTTGCCAACCTTAATAGAGAAGAAAGCATCCTGAAATTCTTTGAGATTCTTTCTCCTGTGTAC
AGATTTGACAAAGAGTGCTTCAAGTGTGCCCTTGGGTCAAGTTGGATCATTTCTGTGGAATTGGCAATCG
GCCCAGAAGAAGGGATCAGTTACCTGACAGACAAAGGCTGCAATCCCACACACCTAGCAGACTTTAACCA
AGTGCAGACCATCCAGTACTCAAACAGTGAAGACAAAGACAGGAAAGGAATGCTACAACTCAAAATCGCT
GGTGCTCCTGAGCCTCTGACCGTGACGGCACCATCCCTAACCATTGCCGAGAACATGGCCGACCTGATTG
ATGGATACTGCCGGCTGGTGAATGGAGCCACACAATCTTTCATCATCAGACCCCAGAAAGAAGGTGAACG
GGCGTTGCCATCAATACCAAAGTTGGCCAACAGTGAAAAGCAAGGCATGCGGACACATGCAGTCTCTGTG
TCAGAGACAGATGACGGCCCCGGATGGCATGAGATGTGGCATGAAGGCCTGGAAGAGGCATCTCGTTTGT
ACTTTGGGGAAAGGAACGTGAAAGGCATGTTTGAGGTGCTGGAGCCCTTGCATGCTATGATGGAACGGGG
CCCCCAGACTCTGAAGGAAACATCCTTTAATCAGGCCTATGGTCGAGATTTAATGGAGGCCCAAGAGTGG
TGCAGGAAGTACATGAAATCAGGGAATGTCAAGGACCTCCTCCAAGCCTGGGACCTCTATTATCATGTGT
TCCGACGAATCTCAAAGACTAGTGGACCCGGTGCAGAGATCATCGATGAGGAAGACACATACACCATGCC
CTCGACCAGGGATTATGAGATTCAGAGAGAAAGAATAGAACTTGGACGCTGTATTGGAGAAGGTCAGTTT
GGAGATGTACATCAAGGCGTGTACCTGAGCCCAGAGAATCCAGCTTTGGCTGTTGCAATCAAAACATGTA
AAAACTGTACTTCGGACAGCGTGAGAGAGAAGTTCCTTCAAGAAGCCTTAACAATGCGTCAGTTTGACCA
TCCTCACATCGTGAAGCTGATTGGAGTCATTACAGAGAACCCTGTCTGGATAATCATGGAGTTGTGCACA
CTTGGAGAGCTGAGGTCATTTTTGCAAGTAAGAAAATACAGCTTGGACCTGGCATCTTTGATATTATATG
CCTATCAGCTTAGTACAGCACTCGCGTATCTGGAGAGCAAAAGATTTGTTCACAGGGACATTGCTGCTCG
GAATGTTCTGGTGTCTTCAAATGATTGTGTAAAATTGGGAGACTTTGGATTATCTCGATATATGGAAGAC
AGTACTTACTATAAAGCTTCCAAAGGAAAATTACCTATTAAATGGATGGCTCCAGAGTCAATCAATTTTC
GACGTTTTACCTCAGCTAGTGACGTGTGGATGTTTGGTGTGTGTATGTGGGAGATACTGATGCATGGCGT
GAAGCCTTTTCAAGGAGTGAAGAACAATGATGTGATCGGTCGAATTGAAAATGGGGAAAGATTACCAATG
CCTCCAAATTGTCCTCCCACCCTCTACAGCCTTATGACGAAATGTTGGGCCTATGACCCCAGCAGGCGGC
CCAGGTTTACTGAACTAAAAGCTCAGCTCAGCACAATCCTGGAGGAGGAGAAGGTGCAGCAAGAAGAACG
GATGAGGATGGAATCCAGAAGACAGGCTACCGTGTCCTGGGACTCTGGAGGGTCTGATGAAGCACCACCC
AAGCCCAGCAGACCTGGTTATCCTAGCCCGAGATCCAGTGAAGGATTTTATCCCAGCCCACAGCACATGG
TCCAGACCAATCACTACCAGGTCTCTGGCTACCCGGGTTCCCATGGAATCCCAGCCATGGCTGGCAGCAT
TTACCAAGGTCAGGCATCTCTTCTGGACCAGACAGAATTGTGGAATCACAGACCTCAGGAGATGTCCATG
TGGCAGCCCAGTGTGGAGGATTCGGCAGCTTTGGACCTTCGAGGGATGGGACAGGTGCTTCCCCCTCACC
TGATGGAAGAGCGGCTAATCCGACAGCAGCAGGAAATGGAAGAAGACCAGCGCTGGCTGGAGAAGGAAGA
GCGATTCCTGAAACCTGATGTGAGGCTCTCTCGAGGCAGCATCGACAGGGAAGACGGGAGTTTTCAGGGT
CCGACTGGAAACCAACACATCTATCAGCCTGTGGGGAAGCCAGATCCTGCAGCTCCACCAAAGAAACCTC
CTCGCCCTGGAGCACCTGGCCACCTAAGCAACCTGTCCAGCATCAGCAGCCCTGCAGACAGCTACAATGA
GGGTGTCAAGCTTCAGCCCCAGGAAATCAGCCCCCCTCCCACTGCCAACCTTGACCGGTCCAATGACAAG
GTATATGAAAATGTGACAGGCCTAGTGAAGGCTGTCATCGAGATGTCCAGCAAAATCCAGCCAGCTCCTC
CAGAAGAGTACGTCCCTATGGTGAAGGAAGTTGGCCTGGCCCTGCGGACCTTACTAGCCACGGTGGATGA
GACCATTCCTGCTCTTCCAGCCAGCACTCATCGAGAGATCGAGATGGCACAGAAGCTGCTGAACTCCGAC
TTAGGCGAGCTCATCAGCAAGATGAAGCTGGCGCAGCAGTACGTCATGACCAGCCTGCAGCAGGAGTATA
AGAAGCAGATGCTGACAGCTGCTCACGCCCTGGCTGTGGATGCCAAGAACCTACTTGATGTTATTGATCA
AGCAAGACTGAAAATGCTAGGGCAGACACGGCCACACTGAGTCGACGGTACCGCGGGCCCGGGATCCACC
GGATCTAGATAACTGATCATAATCAGCCATACCACATTTGTAGAGGTTTTACTTGCTTTAAAAAACCTCC
CACACCTCCCCCTGAACCTGAAACATAAAATGAATGCAATTGTTGTTGTTAACTTGTTTATTGCAGCTTA
TAATGGTTACAAATAAAGCAATAGCATCACAAATTTCACAAATAAAGCATTTTTTTCACTGCATTCTAGT
TGTGGTTTGTCCAAACTCATCAATGTATCTTAACGCGTAAATTGTAAGCGTTAATATTTTGTTAAAATTC
GCGTTAAATTTTTGTTAAATCAGCTCATTTTTTAACCAATAGGCCGAAATCGGCAAAATCCCTTATAAAT
CAAAAGAATAGACCGAGATAGGGT
[37 nt withheld, positions 5205-5241]
AAAGAACGTGGACTCCAACGTCAAAGG
[49 nt withheld, positions 5269-5317]
T
[91 nt withheld, positions 5319-5409]
G
[124 nt withheld, positions 5411-5534]
CAGGTGGCACTTTTCGGGGAAATGTGCGCGGAACCCCTATTTGTTTATTTTTCTAAATACATTCAAATAT
GTATCCGCTCATGAGACAATAACCCTGATAAATGCTTCAATAATATTGAAAAAGGAAGAGTCCTGAGGCG
GAAAGAACCAGCTGTGGAATGTGTGTCAGTTAGGGTGTGGAAAGTCCCCAGGCTCCCCAGCAGGCAGAAG
TATGCAAAGCATGCATCTCAATTAGTCAGCAACCAGGTGTGGAAAGTCCCCATGCTCCCCAGCAGGCAGA
AGTATGCAAAGCATGCATCTCAATTAGTCAGCAACCATAGTCCCGCCCCTAACTCCGCCCATCCCGCCCC
TAACTCCGCCCAGTTCCGCCCATTCTCCGCCCCATGGCTGACTAATTTTTTTTATTTATGCAGAGGCCGA
GGCCGCCTCGGCCTCTGAGCTATTCCAGAAGTAGTGAGGAGGCTTTTTTGGAGGCCTAGGCTTTTGCAAA
GATCGATCAAGAGACAGGATGAGGATCGTTTCGCATGATTGAACAAGATGGATTGCACGCAGGTTCTCCG
GCCGCTTGGGTGGAGAGGCTATTCGGCTATGACTGGGCACAACAGACAATCGGCTGCTCTGATGCCGCCG
TGTTCCGGCTGTCAGCGCAGGGGCGCCCGGTTCTTTTTGTCAAGACCGACCTGTCCGGTGCCCTGAATGA
ACTGCAAGACGAGGCAGCGCGGCTATCGTGGCTGGCCACGACGGGCGTTCCTTGCGCAGCTGTGCTCGAC
GTTGTCACTGAAGCGGGAAGGGACTGGCTGCTATTGGGCGAAGTGCCGGGGCAGGATCTCCTGTCATCTC
ACCTTGCTCCTGCCGAGAAAGTATCCATCATGGCTGATGCAATGCGGCGGCTGCATACGCTTGATCCGGC
TACCTGCCCATTCGACCACCAAGCGAAACATCGCATCGAGCGAGCACGTACTCGGATGGAAGCCGGTCTT
GTCGATCAGGATGATCTGGACGAAGAGCATCAGGGGCTCGCGCCAGCCGAACTGTTCGCCAGGCTCAAGG
CGAGCATGCCCGACGGCGAGGATCTCGTCGTGACCCATGGCGATGCCTGCTTGCCGAATATCATGGTGGA
AAATGGCCGCTTTTCTGGATTCATCGACTGTGGCCGGCTGGGTGTGGCGGACCGCTATCAGGACATAGCG
TTGGCTACCCGTGATATTGCTGAAGAGCTTGGCGGCGAATGGGCTGACCGCTTCCTCGTGCTTTACGGTA
TCGCCGCTCCCGATTCGCAGCGCATCGCCTTCTATCGCCTTCTTGACGAGTTCTTCTGAGCGGGACTCTG
GGGTTCGAAATGACCGACCAAGCGACGCCCAACCTGCCATCACGAGATTTCGATTCCACCGCCGCCTTCT
ATGAAAGGTTGGGCTTCGGAATCGTTTTCCGGGACGCCGGCTGGATGATCCTCCAGCGCGGGGATCTCAT
GCTGGAGTTCTTCGCCCACCCTAGGGGGAGGCTAACTGAAACACGGAAGGAGACAATACCGGAAGGAACC
CGCGCTATGACGGCAATAAAAAGACAGAATAAAACGCACGGTGTTGGGTCGTTTGTTCATAAACGCGGGG
TTCGGTCCCAGGGCTGGCACTCTGTCGATACCCCACCGAGACCCCATTGGGGCCAATACGCCCGCGTTTC
TTCCTTTTCCCCACCCCACCCCCCAAGTTCGGGTGAAGGCCCAGGGCTCGCAGCCAACGTCGGGGCGGCA
GGCCCTGCCATAGCCTCAGGTTACTCATATATACTTTAGATTGATTTAAAACTTCATTTTTAATTTAAAA
GGATCTAGGTGAAGATCCTTTTTGATAATCTCATGACCAAAATCCCTTAACGTGAGTTTTCGTTCCACTG
AGCGTCAGACCCCGTAGAAAAGATCAAAGGATCTTCTTGAGATCCTTTTTTTCTGCGCGTAATCTGCTGC
TTGCAAACAAAAAAACCACCGCTACCAGCGGTGGTTTGTTTGCCGGATCAAGAGCTACCAACTCTTTTTC
CGAAGGTAACTGGCTTCAGCAGAGCGCAGATACCAAATACTGTTCTTCTAGTGTAGCCGTAGTTAGGCCA
CCACTTCAAGAACTCTGTAGCACCGCCTACATACCTCGCTCTGCTAATCCTGTTACCAGTGGCTGCTGCC
AGTGGCGATAAGTCGTGTCTTACCGGGTTGGACTCAAGACGATAGTTACCGGATAAGGCGCAGCGGTCGG
GCTGAACGGGGGGTTCGTGCACACAGCCCAGCTTGGAGCGAACGACCTACACCGAACTGAGATACCTACA
GCGTGAGCTATGAGAAAGCGCCACGCTTCCCGAAGGGAGAAAGGCGGACAGGTATCCGGTAAGCGGCAGG
GTCGGAACAGGAGAGCGCACGAGGGAGCTTCCAGGGGGAAACGCCTGGTATCTTTATAGTCCTGTCGGGT
TTCGCCACCTCTGACTTGAGCGTCGATTTTTGTGATGCTCGTCAGGGGGGCGGAGCCTATGGAAAAACGC
CAGCAACGCGGCCTTTTTACGGTTCCTGGCCTTTTGCTGGCCTTTTGCTCACATGTTCTTTCCTGCGTTA
TCCCCTGATTCTGTGGATAACCGTATTACCGCCATGCAT
